Addgene plasmid #216437: pPOM012_P5_ConR11
Purpose: Allows multigene assembly with MoClo golden gate cloning. Part type 5 following the YeastToolkit MoClo grammar. Right connector.
Depositing lab: Tomáš Pluskal. Depositing organization: Institute of Organic Chemistry and Biochemistry, Academy of Sciences of the Czech Republic. Publication: POMBOX: A Fission Yeast Cloning Toolkit for Molecular and Synthetic Biology. Hebra T, Smrckova H, Elkatmis B, Prevorovsky M, Pluskal T. ACS Synth Biol. 2023 Nov 22. doi: 10.1021/acssynbio.3c00529. PubMed 37991801.
Backbone
  Vector backbone: pYTK001
  Vector type: Synthetic Biology
Growth in bacteria
  Bacterial resistance: Chloramphenicol, 25 μg/mL
  Growth temperature: 37°C
  Growth strain: DH5alpha
  Copy number: High Copy
Gene/Insert
  Gene/Insert name: Connector R11
  Species: Synthetic
  Insert size (bp): 173
  Cloning method: Golden Gate
Terms and licenses: Academic/Nonprofit Terms; Industry Terms: Not Available to Industry
How to cite: pPOM012_P5_ConR11 was a gift from Tomáš Pluskal (Addgene plasmid # 216437 ; http://n2t.net/addgene:216437 ; RRID:Addgene_216437)
