[The description below was written by a language model from this plasmid's Addgene catalogue record and pLannotate feature annotations shown in this document.]
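Description:
pPOM012_P5_ConR11 is a small (about 1.8 kb) synthetic-biology part plasmid from the POMBOX fission yeast cloning toolkit, built in the pYTK001 part-entry backbone of the Yeast Toolkit MoClo system. It is an E. coli storage vector only. The annotated features are a high-copy ColE1/pUC-type origin of replication and a chloramphenicol acetyltransferase (cat) gene driven by its native cat promoter and followed by a minimal phage lambda t0 terminator. No yeast origin, yeast selection marker or expression element is annotated, consistent with a plasmid meant to donate a part rather than to function in yeast itself.

The payload is Connector R11, a 173 bp synthetic sequence inserted by Golden Gate cloning and classified as a type 5 part (right connector) in the Yeast Toolkit MoClo grammar. The automated feature table does not annotate the connector, so it presumably lies in the unannotated region outside the marker and origin. The record gives no detail of its internal sequence elements or of the restriction sites flanking it.

In this type of hierarchical assembly scheme, a right connector sits at the downstream end of a single transcription unit, paired with a left connector at the upstream end. The connectors provide the defined junctions that fix the order in which several transcription-unit cassettes are joined in the next Golden Gate step. In keeping with its stated purpose, the plasmid is used as a building block for multigene assemblies. The associated publication places this work in the context of molecular and synthetic biology in fission yeast.
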