Features (pLannotate 1.2.2; 4 found; start..end, strand, type, name):
     11..45      -  terminator     lambda t0 terminator: minimal transcription terminator from phage lambda (Scholtissek and Grosse, 1987)
    119..775     -  CDS            cat: CAT_ECOLX - Experimental evidence at protein level: Swiss-Prot protein existence level 1. This enzyme is an effector of chloramphenicol resistance in bacteria. From Escherichia coli. This protein is used as a marker in many commonly used cloning vectors, such as pACYC184.
    776..873     -  promoter       cat promoter: promoter of the E. coli cat gene encoding chloramphenicol acetyltransferase
    957..1545    +  rep_origin     ori: high-copy-number ColE1/pMB1/pBR322/pUC origin of replication
>Addgene plasmid #216437 | pPOM012_P5_ConR11 | addgene full sequence | sequence record 427383 | Addgene NGS Result
GACCAGACCAATAAAAAACGCCCGGCGGCAACCGAGCGTTCTGAACAAATCCAGATGGAGTTCTGAGGTC
ATTACTGGATCTATCAACAGGAGTCCAAGCGAGCTCGATATCAAATTACGCCCCGCCCTGCCACTCATCG
CAGTACTGTTGTAATTCATTAAGCATTCTGCCGACATGGAAGCCATCACAAACGGCATGATGAACCTGAA
TCGCCAGCGGCATCAGCACCTTGTCGCCTTGCGTATAATATTTGCCCATGGTGAAAACGGGGGCGAAGAA
GTTGTCCATATTGGCCACGTTTAAATCAAAACTGGTGAAACTCACCCAGGGATTGGCTGAAACGAAAAAC
ATATTCTCAATAAACCCTTTAGGGAAATAGGCCAGGTTTTCACCGTAACACGCCACATCTTGCGAATATA
TGTGTAGAAACTGCCGGAAATCGTCGTGGTATTCACTCCAGAGCGATGAAAACGTTTCAGTTTGCTCATG
GAAAACGGTGTAACAAGGGTGAACACTATCCCATATCACCAGCTCACCGTCTTTCATTGCCATACGAAAT
TCCGGATGAGCATTCATCAGGCGGGCAAGAATGTGAATAAAGGCCGGATAAAACTTGTGCTTATTTTTCT
TTACGGTCTTTAAAAAGGCCGTAATATCCAGCTGAACGGTCTGGTTATAGGTACATTGAGCAACTGACTG
AAATGCCTCAAAATGTTCTTTACGATGCCATTGGGATATATCAACGGTGGTATATCCAGTGATTTTTTTC
TCCATTTTAGCTTCCTTAGCTCCTGAAAATCTCGATAACTCAAAAAATACGCCCGGTAGTGATCTTATTT
CATTATGGTGAAAGTTGGAACCTCTTACGTGCCCGATCAATCATGACCAAAATCCCTTAACGTGAGTTTT
CGTTCCACTGAGCGTCAGACCCCGTAGAAAAGATCAAAGGATCTTCTTGAGATCCTTTTTTTCTGCGCGT
AATCTGCTGCTTGCAAACAAAAAAACCACCGCTACCAGCGGTGGTTTGTTTGCCGGATCAAGAGCTACCA
ACTCTTTTTCCGAAGGTAACTGGCTTCAGCAGAGCGCAGATACCAAATACTGTTCTTCTAGTGTAGCCGT
AGTTAGGCCACCACTTCAAGAACTCTGTAGCACCGCCTACATACCTCGCTCTGCTAATCCTGTTACCAGT
GGCTGCTGCCAGTGGCGATAAGTCGTGTCTTACCGGGTTGGACTCAAGACGATAGTTACCGGATAAGGCG
CAGCGGTCGGGCTGAACGGGGGGTTCGTGCACACAGCCCAGCTTGGAGCGAACGACCTACACCGAACTGA
GATACCTACAGCGTGAGCTATGAGAAAGCGCCACGCTTCCCGAAGGGAGAAAGGCGGACAGGTATCCGGT
AAGCGGCAGGGTCGGAACAGGAGAGCGCACGAGGGAGCTTCCAGGGGGAAACGCCTGGTATCTTTATAGT
CCTGTCGGGTTTCGCCACCTCTGACTTGAGCGTCGATTTTTGTGATGCTCGTCAGGGGGGCGGAGCCTAT
GGAAAAACGCCAGCAACGCGGCCTTTTTACGGTTCCTGGCCTTTTGCTGGCCTTTTGCTCACATGTTCTT
TCCTGCGTTATCCCCTGATTCTGTGGATAACCGTAGTCGGTCTCAGCTGTTACTGAGACGATGTTCAAGT
ACCGCAACACGTCGACTCGTGCACTTAAGTTGTCAATGGCTTTCAGGCTTGCGTGCGATCCAGTCCGTAC
TGCACTACGCGCTGAGGTGCGATGTACGCTAAGTGCGTAAAGTCTGGCTGCTTGGATTGTAAGACTAGTG
CACTGCAGTACATGA
